Addgene plasmid #126000: 216_pAAV-ProD24-CatCh-GFP-WPRE
Purpose: Targeting expression to neuronal and glial cell types in mice, non-human primates, and human retina
Depositing lab: Botond Roska. Depositing organization: Friedrich Miescher Institute for Biomedical Research. Publication: Targeting neuronal and glial cell types with synthetic promoter AAVs in mice, non-human primates and humans. Juttner J, Szabo A, Gross-Scherf B, Morikawa RK, Rompani SB, Hantz P, Szikra T, Esposti F, Cowan CS, Bharioke A, Patino-Alvarez CP, Keles O, Kusnyerik A, Azoulay T, Hartl D, Krebs AR, Schubeler D, Hajdu RI, Lukats A, Nemeth J, Nagy ZZ, Wu KC, Wu RH, Xiang L, Fang XL, Jin ZB, Goldblum D, Hasler PW, Scholl HPN, Krol J, Roska B. Nat Neurosci. 2019 Jul 8. pii: 10.1038/s41593-019-0431-2. doi: 10.1038/s41593-019-0431-2. PubMed 31285614.
Backbone
  Vector backbone: pAAV
  Vector type: AAV
Growth in bacteria
  Bacterial resistance: Ampicillin, 100 μg/mL
  Growth temperature: 37°C
  Growth strain: NEB Stable
  Copy number: High Copy
Gene/Insert
  Gene/Insert name: CatCh-GFP (alt name: ChR2(L132C)-EGFP)
  Species: Synthetic
  Promoter: ProD24
  Cloning method: Restriction Enzyme; 5′ cloning site Unknown (unknown if destroyed); 3′ cloning site Unknown (unknown if destroyed)
Terms and licenses: Academic/Nonprofit Terms; Industry Terms: Not Available to Industry
Depositor comments: Please visit https://www.biorxiv.org/content/early/2018/10/04/434720.full.pdf for BioRxiv preprint
How to cite: 216_pAAV-ProD24-CatCh-GFP-WPRE was a gift from Botond Roska (Addgene plasmid # 126000 ; http://n2t.net/addgene:126000 ; RRID:Addgene_126000)
