[The description below was written by a language model from this plasmid's Addgene catalogue record and pLannotate feature annotations shown in this document.]
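Description:
216_pAAV-ProD24-CatCh-GFP-WPRE is an AAV transfer plasmid on a pAAV backbone, built to package a recombinant AAV genome that delivers an optogenetic actuator to retinal cells. It is maintained in bacteria through a high-copy ColE1/pUC-type origin and selected with ampicillin via the bla gene and its own promoter. The backbone also carries an f1/M13 phage origin. The recorded growth strain is a recombination-deficient host of the kind used to keep ITR repeats stable.

The expression cassette sits between two AAV2 inverted terminal repeats, which are the cis elements required for genome replication and packaging into capsids. The 5′ ITR is annotated as intact in the depositor's sequence but only as short fragments in the repository's sequencing result, a common outcome for these structured repeats, and the two records differ by about eleven bases overall. Expression is driven by ProD24, one of a series of synthetic promoters. The annotation of this region picks up two copies of a minimal TATA-box promoter, each preceded by a very short match to a Venus fragment that is probably spurious. This suggests a repeated synthetic element coupled to minimal promoters, but the record does not describe the design.

The payload is CatCh, the L132C variant of channelrhodopsin-2, a blue-light-gated cation channel, fused at its C terminus to EGFP so that expressing cells can be identified by fluorescence. A WPRE boosts transcript stability and expression, and a human growth hormone polyadenylation signal terminates the message. The stated purpose is targeting expression to neuronal and glial cell types in mouse, non-human primate and human retina. The record does not say which cell type ProD24 favours.
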