Features (pLannotate 1.2.2; 18 found; start..end, strand, type, name):
      1..141     -  repeat_region  AAV2 ITR: inverted terminal repeat of adeno-associated virus serotype 2 inverted
    444..464     +  CDS            VC155 (fragment): C-terminal fragment of mVenus for use in bimolecular fluorescence complementation (BiFC) (Kodama and Hu, 2010)
    467..498     +  promoter       minP: minimal TATA-box promoter with low basal activity
   1069..1089    +  CDS            VC155 (fragment): C-terminal fragment of mVenus for use in bimolecular fluorescence complementation (BiFC) (Kodama and Hu, 2010)
   1092..1123    +  promoter       minP: minimal TATA-box promoter with low basal activity
   1183..2108    +  CDS            ChR2 (fragment): N-terminal fragment of channelrhodopsin-2 from the alga Chlamydomonas reinhardtii (Nagel et al., 2003) blue light-activated cation channel
   2113..2829    +  CDS            EGFP: EGFP is a basic (constitutively fluorescent) green fluorescent protein published in 1996, derived from Aequorea victoria. It is reported to be a rapidly-maturing weak dimer with moderate acid sensitivity.
   2836..2860    +  misc_feature   MCS (fragment): pBluescript multiple cloning site
   2860..3448    +  misc_feature   WPRE: woodchuck hepatitis virus posttranscriptional regulatory element
   3480..3956    +  polyA_signal   hGH poly(A) signal: human growth hormone polyadenylation signal
   3996..4136    +  repeat_region  AAV2 ITR: inverted terminal repeat of adeno-associated virus serotype 2 inverted
   4141..4192    -  misc_feature   bom (fragment): basis of mobility region from pBR322
   4211..4591    +  rep_origin     M13 ori (sequence partly withheld): M13 bacteriophage origin of replication; arrow indicates direction of (+) strand synthesis
   4667..4716    -  misc_feature   bom (fragment): basis of mobility region from pBR322
   4818..4853    -  CDS            rop (fragment): Rop protein, which maintains plasmids at low copy number; rop
   4948..5052    +  promoter       AmpR promoter: bla
   5053..5913    +  CDS            AmpR: β-lactamase; bla; confers resistance to ampicillin, carbenicillin, and related antibiotics
   6084..6672    +  rep_origin     ori: high-copy-number ColE1/pMB1/pBR322/pUC origin of replication
>Addgene plasmid #126000 | 216_pAAV-ProD24-CatCh-GFP-WPRE | depositor full sequence | sequence record 241160 | 216_pAAV-ProD24-CatCh-GFP-WPRE sequence 6733 bps
CCTGCAGGCAGCTGCGCGCTCGCTCGCTCACTGAGGCCGCCCGGGCAAAGCCCGGGCGTCGGGCGACCTT
TGGTCGCCCGGCCTCAGTGAGCGAGCGAGCGCGCAGAGAGGGAGTGGCCAACTCCATCACTAGGGGTTCC
TGCGGCCGCACGCGTATCCTGGGGTTTAAACAGGACTAGGTCCACTGGGAGAAGAGGAAGTCAAACAGGA
CTAGTCATCGATAGGCTAGCCAGCTTAATTAATCAGATATTCCGGTCACACGGCCAAGATTATTCCACCT
GCGCTTTGAGCAATAGGGAGAGGGCTCTGGTGCCTCTTCCTGGAATTTGATTAATTCGCTTGAGTCAGTC
ACAGAATTTGAGGAAGCATTGATATTTGAAGATGTGTTCTTCTAAAGGATACAAATGAATATATGCATAG
TGAGAGTTTAGGAGATAGCATCCTCACATGGTCCTGCTGGAGTTAGTAGAGGGTATATAATGGAAGCTCG
ACTTCCAGCTATCACATCCACTGTGTTGTTGTGAACTGGAATCCACTATAGGCCAATCCTGGGGTTTAAA
CAGGACTAGGTCCACTGGGAGAAGAGGAAGTCAAACAGGACTAGTCATCGATAGGCTAGCCAGCTTAATT
AATCAGATGGTTCATTGTAAGCCACTGTAGTCGTGGGTGACTCACATCAAACCACCCCTTCGGGAACACG
ATGCCGACACTGAAACTACATAGGGGAGAGCAAATAAAACTGTCTTCTCTAGTTTGGGGAAATTGGAGCC
TGCCTTAGGGAAACAGTGACTAATTTACAGCTAGTGTTTGGAATGAGATCATCTGTCAAAATAAATGTAT
CTTTACTTCCTTCTTGAGAGGAAGCAAGCTGTTTTATGATGTTCCTTGGAATCCTTAAAAATACAGAGCA
ACATTTACATTATTAATGATACGCTTTATTGCTGCAGGCTAACTAGGTCCAAAATTGTCCTTCCATAGAT
GGAGCTGGAGAGTTACACAGAAGTTTGCATATCGAGCTCTTAGGTCTGCATGTACAGCTAATGTACTTGT
GGACCCTGTCACATATCCTCACATGGTCCTGCTGGAGTTAGTAGAGGGTATATAATGGAAGCTCGACTTC
CAGCTATCACATCCACTGTGTTGTTGTGAACTGGAATCCACTATAGGCCAGGATCCGCCACCATGGATTA
TGGAGGCGCCCTGAGTGCCGTTGGGCGCGAGCTGCTATTTGTAACGAACCCAGTAGTCGTCAATGGCTCT
GTACTTGTGCCTGAGGACCAGTGTTACTGCGCGGGCTGGATTGAGTCGCGTGGCACAAACGGTGCCCAAA
CGGCGTCGAACGTGCTGCAATGGCTTGCTGCTGGCTTCTCCATCCTACTGCTTATGTTTTACGCCTACCA
AACATGGAAGTCAACCTGCGGCTGGGAGGAGATCTATGTGTGCGCTATCGAGATGGTCAAGGTGATTCTC
GAGTTCTTCTTCGAGTTTAAGAACCCGTCCATGCTGTATCTAGCCACAGGCCACCGCGTCCAGTGGTTGC
GTTACGCCGAGTGGCTTCTCACCTGCCCGGTCATTTGCATTCACCTGTCAAACCTGACGGGCTTGTCCAA
CGACTACAGCAGGCGCACCATGGGTCTGCTTGTGTCTGATATTGGCACAATTGTGTGGGGCGCCACTTCC
GCCATGGCCACCGGATACGTCAAGGTCATCTTCTTCTGCCTGGGTCTGTGTTATGGTGCTAACACGTTCT
TTCACGCTGCCAAGGCCTACATCGAGGGTTACCACACCGTGCCGAAGGGCCGGTGTCGCCAGGTGGTGAC
TGGCATGGCTTGGCTCTTCTTCGTATCATGGGGTATGTTCCCCATCCTGTTCATCCTCGGCCCCGAGGGC
TTCGGCGTCCTGAGCGTGTACGGCTCCACCGTCGGCCACACCATCATTGACCTGATGTCGAAGAACTGCT
GGGGTCTGCTCGGCCACTACCTGCGCGTGCTGATCCACGAGCATATCCTCATCCACGGCGACATTCGCAA
GACCACCAAATTGAACATTGGTGGCACTGAGATTGAGGTCGAGACGCTGGTGGAGGACGAGGCCGAGGCT
GGCGCGGTACCCATGGTGAGCAAGGGCGAGGAGCTGTTCACCGGGGTGGTGCCCATCCTGGTCGAGCTGG
ACGGCGACGTAAACGGCCACAAGTTCAGCGTGTCCGGCGAGGGCGAGGGCGATGCCACCTACGGCAAGCT
GACCCTGAAGTTCATCTGCACCACCGGCAAGCTGCCCGTGCCCTGGCCCACCCTCGTGACCACCCTGACC
TACGGCGTGCAGTGCTTCAGCCGCTACCCCGACCACATGAAGCAGCACGACTTCTTCAAGTCCGCCATGC
CCGAAGGCTACGTCCAGGAGCGCACCATCTTCTTCAAGGACGACGGCAACTACAAGACCCGCGCCGAGGT
GAAGTTCGAGGGCGACACCCTGGTGAACCGCATCGAGCTGAAGGGCATCGACTTCAAGGAGGACGGCAAC
ATCCTGGGGCACAAGCTGGAGTACAACTACAACAGCCACAACGTCTATATCATGGCCGACAAGCAGAAGA
ACGGCATCAAGGTGAACTTCAAGATCCGCCACAACATCGAGGACGGCAGCGTGCAGCTCGCCGACCACTA
CCAGCAGAACACCCCCATCGGCGACGGCCCCGTGCTGCTGCCCGACAACCACTACCTGAGCACCCAGTCC
GCCCTGAGCAAAGACCCCAACGAGAAGCGCGATCACATGGTCCTGCTGGAGTTCGTGACCGCCGCCGGGA
TCACTCTCGGCATGGACGAGCTGTACAAGTGATAAGAATTCGATATCAAGCTTATCGATAATCAACCTCT
GGATTACAAAATTTGTGAAAGATTGACTGGTATTCTTAACTATGTTGCTCCTTTTACGCTATGTGGATAC
GCTGCTTTAATGCCTTTGTATCATGCTATTGCTTCCCGTATGGCTTTCATTTTCTCCTCCTTGTATAAAT
CCTGGTTGCTGTCTCTTTATGAGGAGTTGTGGCCCGTTGTCAGGCAACGTGGCGTGGTGTGCACTGTGTT
TGCTGACGCAACCCCCACTGGTTGGGGCATTGCCACCACCTGTCAGCTCCTTTCCGGGACTTTCGCTTTC
CCCCTCCCTATTGCCACGGCGGAACTCATCGCCGCCTGCCTTGCCCGCTGCTGGACAGGGGCTCGGCTGT
TGGGCACTGACAATTCCGTGGTGTTGTCGGGGAAATCATCGTCCTTTCCTTGGCTGCTCGCCTATGTTGC
CACCTGGATTCTGCGCGGGACGTCCTTCTGCTACGTCCCTTCGGCCCTCAATCCAGCGGACCTTCCTTCC
CGCGGCCTGCTGCCGGCTCTGCGGCCTCTTCCGCGTCTTCGCCTTCGCCCTCAGACGAGTCGGATCTCCC
TTTGGGCCGCCTCCCCGCATCGATACCGAGCGCTGCTCGAGAGATCTACGGGTGGCATCCCTGTGACCCC
TCCCCAGTGCCTCTCCTGGCCCTGGAAGTTGCCACTCCAGTGCCCACCAGCCTTGTCCTAATAAAATTAA
GTTGCATCATTTTGTCTGACTAGGTGTCCTTCTATAATATTATGGGGTGGAGGGGGGTGGTATGGAGCAA
GGGGCAAGTTGGGAAGACAACCTGTAGGGCCTGCGGGGTCTATTGGGAACCAAGCTGGAGTGCAGTGGCA
CAATCTTGGCTCACTGCAATCTCCGCCTCCTGGGTTCAAGCGATTCTCCTGCCTCAGCCTCCCGAGTTGT
TGGGATTCCAGGCATGCATGACCAGGCTCAGCTAATTTTTGTTTTTTTGGTAGAGACGGGGTTTCACCAT
ATTGGCCAGGCTGGTCTCCAACTCCTAATCTCAGGTGATCTACCCACCTTGGCCTCCCAAATTGCTGGGA
TTACAGGCGTGAACCACTGCTCCCTTCCCTGTCCTTCTGATTTTGTAGGTAACCACGTGCGGACCGAGCG
GCCGCAGGAACCCCTAGTGATGGAGTTGGCCACTCCCTCTCTGCGCGCTCGCTCGCTCACTGAGGCCGGG
CGACCAAAGGTCGCCCGACGCCCGGGCTTTGCCCGGGCGGCCTCAGTGAGCGAGCGAGCGCGCAGCTGCC
TGCAGGGGCGCCTGATGCGGTATTTTCTCCTTACGCATCTGTGCGGTATTTCACACCGCATA
[142 nt withheld, positions 4193-4334]
C
[141 nt withheld, positions 4336-4476]
CCTTTGACGTTGGAGTCCACGTTCTTT
[37 nt withheld, positions 4504-4540]
ACCCTATCTCGGGCTATTCTTTTGATTTATAAGGGATTTTGCCGATTTCGGCCTATTGGTTAAAAAATGA
GCTGATTTAACAAAAATTTAACGCGAATTTTAACAAAATATTAACGTTTACAATTTTATGGTGCACTCTC
AGTACAATCTGCTCTGATGCCGCATAGTTAAGCCAGCCCCGACACCCGCCAACACCCGCTGACGCGCCCT
GACGGGCTTGTCTGCTCCCGGCATCCGCTTACAGACAAGCTGTGACCGTCTCCGGGAGCTGCATGTGTCA
GAGGTTTTCACCGTCATCACCGAAACGCGCGAGACGAAAGGGCCTCGTGATACGCCTATTTTTATAGGTT
AATGTCATGATAATAATGGTTTCTTAGACGTCAGGTGGCACTTTTCGGGGAAATGTGCGCGGAACCCCTA
TTTGTTTATTTTTCTAAATACATTCAAATATGTATCCGCTCATGAGACAATAACCCTGATAAATGCTTCA
ATAATATTGAAAAAGGAAGAGTATGAGTATTCAACATTTCCGTGTCGCCCTTATTCCCTTTTTTGCGGCA
TTTTGCCTTCCTGTTTTTGCTCACCCAGAAACGCTGGTGAAAGTAAAAGATGCTGAAGATCAGTTGGGTG
CACGAGTGGGTTACATCGAACTGGATCTCAACAGCGGTAAGATCCTTGAGAGTTTTCGCCCCGAAGAACG
TTTTCCAATGATGAGCACTTTTAAAGTTCTGCTATGTGGCGCGGTATTATCCCGTATTGACGCCGGGCAA
GAGCAACTCGGTCGCCGCATACACTATTCTCAGAATGACTTGGTTGAGTACTCACCAGTCACAGAAAAGC
ATCTTACGGATGGCATGACAGTAAGAGAATTATGCAGTGCTGCCATAACCATGAGTGATAACACTGCGGC
CAACTTACTTCTGACAACGATCGGAGGACCGAAGGAGCTAACCGCTTTTTTGCACAACATGGGGGATCAT
GTAACTCGCCTTGATCGTTGGGAACCGGAGCTGAATGAAGCCATACCAAACGACGAGCGTGACACCACGA
TGCCTGTAGCAATGGCAACAACGTTGCGCAAACTATTAACTGGCGAACTACTTACTCTAGCTTCCCGGCA
ACAATTAATAGACTGGATGGAGGCGGATAAAGTTGCAGGACCACTTCTGCGCTCGGCCCTTCCGGCTGGC
TGGTTTATTGCTGATAAATCTGGAGCCGGTGAGCGTGGGTCTCGCGGTATCATTGCAGCACTGGGGCCAG
ATGGTAAGCCCTCCCGTATCGTAGTTATCTACACGACGGGGAGTCAGGCAACTATGGATGAACGAAATAG
ACAGATCGCTGAGATAGGTGCCTCACTGATTAAGCATTGGTAACTGTCAGACCAAGTTTACTCATATATA
CTTTAGATTGATTTAAAACTTCATTTTTAATTTAAAAGGATCTAGGTGAAGATCCTTTTTGATAATCTCA
TGACCAAAATCCCTTAACGTGAGTTTTCGTTCCACTGAGCGTCAGACCCCGTAGAAAAGATCAAAGGATC
TTCTTGAGATCCTTTTTTTCTGCGCGTAATCTGCTGCTTGCAAACAAAAAAACCACCGCTACCAGCGGTG
GTTTGTTTGCCGGATCAAGAGCTACCAACTCTTTTTCCGAAGGTAACTGGCTTCAGCAGAGCGCAGATAC
CAAATACTGTCCTTCTAGTGTAGCCGTAGTTAGGCCACCACTTCAAGAACTCTGTAGCACCGCCTACATA
CCTCGCTCTGCTAATCCTGTTACCAGTGGCTGCTGCCAGTGGCGATAAGTCGTGTCTTACCGGGTTGGAC
TCAAGACGATAGTTACCGGATAAGGCGCAGCGGTCGGGCTGAACGGGGGGTTCGTGCACACAGCCCAGCT
TGGAGCGAACGACCTACACCGAACTGAGATACCTACAGCGTGAGCTATGAGAAAGCGCCACGCTTCCCGA
AGGGAGAAAGGCGGACAGGTATCCGGTAAGCGGCAGGGTCGGAACAGGAGAGCGCACGAGGGAGCTTCCA
GGGGGAAACGCCTGGTATCTTTATAGTCCTGTCGGGTTTCGCCACCTCTGACTTGAGCGTCGATTTTTGT
GATGCTCGTCAGGGGGGCGGAGCCTATGGAAAAACGCCAGCAACGCGGCCTTTTTACGGTTCCTGGCCTT
TTGCTGGCCTTTTGCTCACATGT
