Features (pLannotate 1.2.2; 19 found; start..end, strand, type, name):
     12..39      +  repeat_region  AAV2 ITR (fragment): inverted terminal repeat of adeno-associated virus serotype 2 inverted
     68..95      +  repeat_region  AAV2 ITR (fragment): inverted terminal repeat of adeno-associated virus serotype 2 inverted
    433..453     +  CDS            VC155 (fragment): C-terminal fragment of mVenus for use in bimolecular fluorescence complementation (BiFC) (Kodama and Hu, 2010)
    456..487     +  promoter       minP: minimal TATA-box promoter with low basal activity
   1058..1078    +  CDS            VC155 (fragment): C-terminal fragment of mVenus for use in bimolecular fluorescence complementation (BiFC) (Kodama and Hu, 2010)
   1081..1112    +  promoter       minP: minimal TATA-box promoter with low basal activity
   1172..2097    +  CDS            ChR2 (fragment): N-terminal fragment of channelrhodopsin-2 from the alga Chlamydomonas reinhardtii (Nagel et al., 2003) blue light-activated cation channel
   2102..2818    +  CDS            EGFP: EGFP is a basic (constitutively fluorescent) green fluorescent protein published in 1996, derived from Aequorea victoria. It is reported to be a rapidly-maturing weak dimer with moderate acid sensitivity.
   2825..2849    +  misc_feature   MCS (fragment): pBluescript multiple cloning site
   2849..3437    +  misc_feature   WPRE: woodchuck hepatitis virus posttranscriptional regulatory element
   3469..3945    +  polyA_signal   hGH poly(A) signal: human growth hormone polyadenylation signal
   3985..4125    +  repeat_region  AAV2 ITR: inverted terminal repeat of adeno-associated virus serotype 2 inverted
   4130..4181    -  misc_feature   bom (fragment): basis of mobility region from pBR322
   4200..4655    +  rep_origin     f1 ori (sequence partly withheld): f1 bacteriophage origin of replication; arrow indicates direction of (+) strand synthesis
   4656..4705    -  misc_feature   bom (fragment): basis of mobility region from pBR322
   4807..4842    -  CDS            rop (fragment): Rop protein, which maintains plasmids at low copy number; rop
   4937..5041    +  promoter       AmpR promoter: bla
   5042..5902    +  CDS            AmpR: β-lactamase; bla; confers resistance to ampicillin, carbenicillin, and related antibiotics
   6073..6661    +  rep_origin     ori: high-copy-number ColE1/pMB1/pBR322/pUC origin of replication
>Addgene plasmid #126000 | 216_pAAV-ProD24-CatCh-GFP-WPRE | addgene full sequence | sequence record 256788 | Addgene NGS Result
CCTGCAGGCAGCTGCGCGCTCGCTCGCTCACTGAGGCCGCCCGGGCGTCGGGCGACCTTTGGTCGCCCGG
CCTCAGTGAGCGAGCGAGCGCGCAGAGAGGGAGTGGCCAACTCCATCACTAGGGGTTCCTGCGGCCGCAC
GCGTATCCTGGGGTTTAAACAGGACTAGGTCCACTGGGAGAAGAGGAAGTCAAACAGGACTAGTCATCGA
TAGGCTAGCCAGCTTAATTAATCAGATATTCCGGTCACACGGCCAAGATTATTCCACCTGCGCTTTGAGC
AATAGGGAGAGGGCTCTGGTGCCTCTTCCTGGAATTTGATTAATTCGCTTGAGTCAGTCACAGAATTTGA
GGAAGCATTGATATTTGAAGATGTGTTCTTCTAAAGGATACAAATGAATATATGCATAGTGAGAGTTTAG
GAGATAGCATCCTCACATGGTCCTGCTGGAGTTAGTAGAGGGTATATAATGGAAGCTCGACTTCCAGCTA
TCACATCCACTGTGTTGTTGTGAACTGGAATCCACTATAGGCCAATCCTGGGGTTTAAACAGGACTAGGT
CCACTGGGAGAAGAGGAAGTCAAACAGGACTAGTCATCGATAGGCTAGCCAGCTTAATTAATCAGATGGT
TCATTGTAAGCCACTGTAGTCGTGGGTGACTCACATCAAACCACCCCTTCGGGAACACGATGCCGACACT
GAAACTACATAGGGGAGAGCAAATAAAACTGTCTTCTCTAGTTTGGGGAAATTGGAGCCTGCCTTAGGGA
AACAGTGACTAATTTACAGCTAGTGTTTGGAATGAGATCATCTGTCAAAATAAATGTATCTTTACTTCCT
TCTTGAGAGGAAGCAAGCTGTTTTATGATGTTCCTTGGAATCCTTAAAAATACAGAGCAACATTTACATT
ATTAATGATACGCTTTATTGCTGCAGGCTAACTAGGTCCAAAATTGTCCTTCCATAGATGGAGCTGGAGA
GTTACACAGAAGTTTGCATATCGAGCTCTTAGGTCTGCATGTACAGCTAATGTACTTGTGGACCCTGTCA
CATATCCTCACATGGTCCTGCTGGAGTTAGTAGAGGGTATATAATGGAAGCTCGACTTCCAGCTATCACA
TCCACTGTGTTGTTGTGAACTGGAATCCACTATAGGCCAGGATCCGCCACCATGGATTATGGAGGCGCCC
TGAGTGCCGTTGGGCGCGAGCTGCTATTTGTAACGAACCCAGTAGTCGTCAATGGCTCTGTACTTGTGCC
TGAGGACCAGTGTTACTGCGCGGGCTGGATTGAGTCGCGTGGCACAAACGGTGCCCAAACGGCGTCGAAC
GTGCTGCAATGGCTTGCTGCTGGCTTCTCCATCCTACTGCTTATGTTTTACGCCTACCAAACATGGAAGT
CAACCTGCGGCTGGGAGGAGATCTATGTGTGCGCTATCGAGATGGTCAAGGTGATTCTCGAGTTCTTCTT
CGAGTTTAAGAACCCGTCCATGCTGTATCTAGCCACAGGCCACCGCGTCCAGTGGTTGCGTTACGCCGAG
TGGCTTCTCACCTGCCCGGTCATTTGCATTCACCTGTCAAACCTGACGGGCTTGTCCAACGACTACAGCA
GGCGCACCATGGGTCTGCTTGTGTCTGATATTGGCACAATTGTGTGGGGCGCCACTTCCGCCATGGCCAC
CGGATACGTCAAGGTCATCTTCTTCTGCCTGGGTCTGTGTTATGGTGCTAACACGTTCTTTCACGCTGCC
AAGGCCTACATCGAGGGTTACCACACCGTGCCGAAGGGCCGGTGTCGCCAGGTGGTGACTGGCATGGCTT
GGCTCTTCTTCGTATCATGGGGTATGTTCCCCATCCTGTTCATCCTCGGCCCCGAGGGCTTCGGCGTCCT
GAGCGTGTACGGCTCCACCGTCGGCCACACCATCATTGACCTGATGTCGAAGAACTGCTGGGGTCTGCTC
GGCCACTACCTGCGCGTGCTGATCCACGAGCATATCCTCATCCACGGCGACATTCGCAAGACCACCAAAT
TGAACATTGGTGGCACTGAGATTGAGGTCGAGACGCTGGTGGAGGACGAGGCCGAGGCTGGCGCGGTACC
CATGGTGAGCAAGGGCGAGGAGCTGTTCACCGGGGTGGTGCCCATCCTGGTCGAGCTGGACGGCGACGTA
AACGGCCACAAGTTCAGCGTGTCCGGCGAGGGCGAGGGCGATGCCACCTACGGCAAGCTGACCCTGAAGT
TCATCTGCACCACCGGCAAGCTGCCCGTGCCCTGGCCCACCCTCGTGACCACCCTGACCTACGGCGTGCA
GTGCTTCAGCCGCTACCCCGACCACATGAAGCAGCACGACTTCTTCAAGTCCGCCATGCCCGAAGGCTAC
GTCCAGGAGCGCACCATCTTCTTCAAGGACGACGGCAACTACAAGACCCGCGCCGAGGTGAAGTTCGAGG
GCGACACCCTGGTGAACCGCATCGAGCTGAAGGGCATCGACTTCAAGGAGGACGGCAACATCCTGGGGCA
CAAGCTGGAGTACAACTACAACAGCCACAACGTCTATATCATGGCCGACAAGCAGAAGAACGGCATCAAG
GTGAACTTCAAGATCCGCCACAACATCGAGGACGGCAGCGTGCAGCTCGCCGACCACTACCAGCAGAACA
CCCCCATCGGCGACGGCCCCGTGCTGCTGCCCGACAACCACTACCTGAGCACCCAGTCCGCCCTGAGCAA
AGACCCCAACGAGAAGCGCGATCACATGGTCCTGCTGGAGTTCGTGACCGCCGCCGGGATCACTCTCGGC
ATGGACGAGCTGTACAAGTGATAAGAATTCGATATCAAGCTTATCGATAATCAACCTCTGGATTACAAAA
TTTGTGAAAGATTGACTGGTATTCTTAACTATGTTGCTCCTTTTACGCTATGTGGATACGCTGCTTTAAT
GCCTTTGTATCATGCTATTGCTTCCCGTATGGCTTTCATTTTCTCCTCCTTGTATAAATCCTGGTTGCTG
TCTCTTTATGAGGAGTTGTGGCCCGTTGTCAGGCAACGTGGCGTGGTGTGCACTGTGTTTGCTGACGCAA
CCCCCACTGGTTGGGGCATTGCCACCACCTGTCAGCTCCTTTCCGGGACTTTCGCTTTCCCCCTCCCTAT
TGCCACGGCGGAACTCATCGCCGCCTGCCTTGCCCGCTGCTGGACAGGGGCTCGGCTGTTGGGCACTGAC
AATTCCGTGGTGTTGTCGGGGAAATCATCGTCCTTTCCTTGGCTGCTCGCCTATGTTGCCACCTGGATTC
TGCGCGGGACGTCCTTCTGCTACGTCCCTTCGGCCCTCAATCCAGCGGACCTTCCTTCCCGCGGCCTGCT
GCCGGCTCTGCGGCCTCTTCCGCGTCTTCGCCTTCGCCCTCAGACGAGTCGGATCTCCCTTTGGGCCGCC
TCCCCGCATCGATACCGAGCGCTGCTCGAGAGATCTACGGGTGGCATCCCTGTGACCCCTCCCCAGTGCC
TCTCCTGGCCCTGGAAGTTGCCACTCCAGTGCCCACCAGCCTTGTCCTAATAAAATTAAGTTGCATCATT
TTGTCTGACTAGGTGTCCTTCTATAATATTATGGGGTGGAGGGGGGTGGTATGGAGCAAGGGGCAAGTTG
GGAAGACAACCTGTAGGGCCTGCGGGGTCTATTGGGAACCAAGCTGGAGTGCAGTGGCACAATCTTGGCT
CACTGCAATCTCCGCCTCCTGGGTTCAAGCGATTCTCCTGCCTCAGCCTCCCGAGTTGTTGGGATTCCAG
GCATGCATGACCAGGCTCAGCTAATTTTTGTTTTTTTGGTAGAGACGGGGTTTCACCATATTGGCCAGGC
TGGTCTCCAACTCCTAATCTCAGGTGATCTACCCACCTTGGCCTCCCAAATTGCTGGGATTACAGGCGTG
AACCACTGCTCCCTTCCCTGTCCTTCTGATTTTGTAGGTAACCACGTGCGGACCGAGCGGCCGCAGGAAC
CCCTAGTGATGGAGTTGGCCACTCCCTCTCTGCGCGCTCGCTCGCTCACTGAGGCCGGGCGACCAAAGGT
CGCCCGACGCCCGGGCTTTGCCCGGGCGGCCTCAGTGAGCGAGCGAGCGCGCAGCTGCCTGCAGGGGCGC
CTGATGCGGTATTTTCTCCTTACGCATCTGTGCGGTATTTCACACCGCATA
[95 nt withheld, positions 4182-4276]
T
[46 nt withheld, positions 4278-4323]
C
[141 nt withheld, positions 4325-4465]
CCTTTGACGTTGGAGTCCACGTTCTTT
[37 nt withheld, positions 4493-4529]
ACTCTATCTCGGGCTATTCTTTTGATTTATAAGGGATTTTGCCGATTTCGGTCTATTGGTTAAAAAATGA
GCTGATTTAACAAAAATTTAACGCGAATTTTAACAAAATATTAACGTTTACAATTTTATGGTGCACTCTC
AGTACAATCTGCTCTGATGCCGCATAGTTAAGCCAGCCCCGACACCCGCCAACACCCGCTGACGCGCCCT
GACGGGCTTGTCTGCTCCCGGCATCCGCTTACAGACAAGCTGTGACCGTCTCCGGGAGCTGCATGTGTCA
GAGGTTTTCACCGTCATCACCGAAACGCGCGAGACGAAAGGGCCTCGTGATACGCCTATTTTTATAGGTT
AATGTCATGATAATAATGGTTTCTTAGACGTCAGGTGGCACTTTTCGGGGAAATGTGCGCGGAACCCCTA
TTTGTTTATTTTTCTAAATACATTCAAATATGTATCCGCTCATGAGACAATAACCCTGATAAATGCTTCA
ATAATATTGAAAAAGGAAGAGTATGAGTATTCAACATTTCCGTGTCGCCCTTATTCCCTTTTTTGCGGCA
TTTTGCCTTCCTGTTTTTGCTCACCCAGAAACGCTGGTGAAAGTAAAAGATGCTGAAGATCAGTTGGGTG
CACGAGTGGGTTACATCGAACTGGATCTCAACAGCGGTAAGATCCTTGAGAGTTTTCGCCCCGAAGAACG
TTTTCCAATGATGAGCACTTTTAAAGTTCTGCTATGTGGCGCGGTATTATCCCGTATTGACGCCGGGCAA
GAGCAACTCGGTCGCCGCATACACTATTCTCAGAATGACTTGGTTGAGTACTCACCAGTCACAGAAAAGC
ATCTTACGGATGGCATGACAGTAAGAGAATTATGCAGTGCTGCCATAACCATGAGTGATAACACTGCGGC
CAACTTACTTCTGACAACGATCGGAGGACCGAAGGAGCTAACCGCTTTTTTGCACAACATGGGGGATCAT
GTAACTCGCCTTGATCGTTGGGAACCGGAGCTGAATGAAGCCATACCAAACGACGAGCGTGACACCACGA
TGCCTGTAGCAATGGCAACAACGTTGCGCAAACTATTAACTGGCGAACTACTTACTCTAGCTTCCCGGCA
ACAATTAATAGACTGGATGGAGGCGGATAAAGTTGCAGGACCACTTCTGCGCTCGGCCCTTCCGGCTGGC
TGGTTTATTGCTGATAAATCTGGAGCCGGTGAGCGTGGGTCTCGCGGTATCATTGCAGCACTGGGGCCAG
ATGGTAAGCCCTCCCGTATCGTAGTTATCTACACGACGGGGAGTCAGGCAACTATGGATGAACGAAATAG
ACAGATCGCTGAGATAGGTGCCTCACTGATTAAGCATTGGTAACTGTCAGACCAAGTTTACTCATATATA
CTTTAGATTGATTTAAAACTTCATTTTTAATTTAAAAGGATCTAGGTGAAGATCCTTTTTGATAATCTCA
TGACCAAAATCCCTTAACGTGAGTTTTCGTTCCACTGAGCGTCAGACCCCGTAGAAAAGATCAAAGGATC
TTCTTGAGATCCTTTTTTTCTGCGCGTAATCTGCTGCTTGCAAACAAAAAAACCACCGCTACCAGCGGTG
GTTTGTTTGCCGGATCAAGAGCTACCAACTCTTTTTCCGAAGGTAACTGGCTTCAGCAGAGCGCAGATAC
CAAATACTGTTCTTCTAGTGTAGCCGTAGTTAGGCCACCACTTCAAGAACTCTGTAGCACCGCCTACATA
CCTCGCTCTGCTAATCCTGTTACCAGTGGCTGCTGCCAGTGGCGATAAGTCGTGTCTTACCGGGTTGGAC
TCAAGACGATAGTTACCGGATAAGGCGCAGCGGTCGGGCTGAACGGGGGGTTCGTGCACACAGCCCAGCT
TGGAGCGAACGACCTACACCGAACTGAGATACCTACAGCGTGAGCTATGAGAAAGCGCCACGCTTCCCGA
AGGGAGAAAGGCGGACAGGTATCCGGTAAGCGGCAGGGTCGGAACAGGAGAGCGCACGAGGGAGCTTCCA
GGGGGAAACGCCTGGTATCTTTATAGTCCTGTCGGGTTTCGCCACCTCTGACTTGAGCGTCGATTTTTGT
GATGCTCGTCAGGGGGGCGGAGCCTATGGAAAAACGCCAGCAACGCGGCCTTTTTACGGTTCCTGGCCTT
TTGCTGGCCTTTTGCTCACATGT
